Addgene plasmid #118590: TetO-FUW-Mecom 1
Purpose: Expresses Mecom isoform 1 from the TRE3G promoter
Depositing lab: Stanley Qi. Depositing organization: Stanford University. Publication: CRISPR Activation Screens Systematically Identify Factors that Drive Neuronal Fate and Reprogramming. Liu Y, Yu C, Daley TP, Wang F, Cao WS, Bhate S, Lin X, Still C 2nd, Liu H, Zhao D, Wang H, Xie XS, Ding S, Wong WH, Wernig M, Qi LS. Cell Stem Cell. 2018 Sep 28. pii: S1934-5909(18)30440-5. doi: 10.1016/j.stem.2018.09.003. PubMed 30318302.
Backbone
  Vector backbone: FUW
  Vector type: Mammalian Expression, Lentiviral
Growth in bacteria
  Bacterial resistance: Ampicillin, 100 μg/mL
  Growth temperature: 37°C
  Growth strain: NEB Stable
  Copy number: High Copy
Gene/Insert
  Gene/Insert name: Mecom (alt name: Mecom isoform 1)
  Species: M. musculus (mouse)
  Insert size (bp): 2157
  Entrez Gene: Mecom (a.k.a. D630039M04Rik, Evi-1, Evi1, Jbo, Mds, Mds1, Mds1-Evi1, Prdm3, Znfpr1b1)
  Promoter: TRE3G
  Cloning method: Gibson Cloning
  Sequencing primers: 5′ Unknown
Terms and licenses: Academic/Nonprofit Terms; Industry Terms: Not Available to Industry
How to cite: TetO-FUW-Mecom 1 was a gift from Stanley Qi (Addgene plasmid # 118590 ; http://n2t.net/addgene:118590 ; RRID:Addgene_118590)
