[The description below was written by a language model from this plasmid's Addgene catalogue record and pLannotate feature annotations shown in this document.]
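Description:
TetO-FUW-Mecom 1 is a lentiviral transfer plasmid built on the FUW backbone for doxycycline-regulated expression of mouse Mecom isoform 1 (also known as Evi1/Mds1/Prdm3) in mammalian cells. It is maintained in E. coli as a high-copy plasmid through a ColE1/pUC-type origin and selected with ampicillin via the bla gene; an f1 origin is also present. Outside the viral region, the backbone carries an SV40/EM7-driven BleoR (Zeocin resistance) cassette with an SV40 poly(A) signal. Because this cassette lies beyond the 3' LTR, it would not be packaged into virus.

The viral genome is transcribed from a CMV enhancer/promoter fused to a truncated HIV-1 5' LTR. It contains the Ψ packaging signal with a gag fragment, the RRE for Rev-dependent nuclear export, and the cPPT/CTS, and it ends at a truncated 3' LTR followed by a bGH poly(A) signal. The internal expression cassette consists of a tetracycline response element with seven tetO copies joined to a minimal CMV promoter (catalogued as TRE3G). This drives the Mecom coding sequence, which is listed as a 2,157 bp insert and annotated over about 2.2 kb, and a WPRE follows to enhance transcript stability and expression. No epitope tag, reporter or transactivator is annotated, so induction requires a tetracycline-controlled transactivator such as rtTA supplied separately. The depositor and repository-sequenced records differ by one nucleotide in length and yield the same annotations. The associated publication concerns CRISPR activation screens for factors that drive neuronal fate and reprogramming, consistent with use of this vector for inducible overexpression of a candidate factor.
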