Features (pLannotate 1.2.2; 32 found; start..end, strand, type, name):
      7..386     +  enhancer       CMV enhancer: human cytomegalovirus immediate early enhancer
    387..586     +  promoter       CMV promoter: human cytomegalovirus (CMV) immediate early promoter
    604..784     +  LTR            5' LTR (truncated): truncated 5' long terminal repeat (LTR) from HIV-1
    831..956     +  misc_feature   HIV-1 Ψ: packaging signal of human immunodeficiency virus type 1
    940..1303    +  CDS            HIV-1 gag (fragment): gag protein from human immunodeficiency virus 1; gag
   1449..1682    +  misc_feature   RRE: The Rev response element (RRE) of HIV-1 allows for Rev-dependent mRNA export from the nucleus to the cytoplasm.
   2059..2159    +  CDS            Rev (fragment): human immunodeficiency virus 1 (HIV-1) Rev protein; rev; enhances nuclear export of unspliced and incompletely spliced viral mRNAs
   2209..2326    +  misc_feature   cPPT/CTS: central polypurine tract and central termination sequence of HIV-1
   2383..2653    +  protein_bind   tetracycline response element: contains seven copies of the tetracycline operator tetO tetracycline repressor TetR
   2664..2681    +  misc_feature   MCS (fragment): pUC18/19 multiple cloning site
   2686..2723    +  promoter       minimal CMV promoter: human cytomegalovirus (CMV) immediate early promoter
   2803..4986    +  CDS            Mecom (fragment): MECOM_MOUSE - Also known as Evi1, Mds1, Prdm3 From Mus musculus (Mouse).
   4988..5014    +  misc_feature   MCS (fragment): pBluescript multiple cloning site
   5014..5602    +  misc_feature   WPRE: woodchuck hepatitis virus posttranscriptional regulatory element
   5539..6120    +  CDS            nef (fragment): NEF_HV1H2 - Experimental evidence at protein level: Swiss-Prot protein existence level 1. Extracellular Nef protein targets CD4(+) T-lymphocytes for apoptosis by interacting with CXCR4 surface receptors. From Human immunodeficiency virus type 1 group M subtype B (isolate HXB2) (HIV-1).
   6127..6307    +  LTR            5' LTR (truncated): truncated 5' long terminal repeat (LTR) from HIV-1
   6339..6563    +  polyA_signal   bGH poly(A) signal: bovine growth hormone polyadenylation signal
   6567..6588    +  promoter       SV40 promoter (fragment): SV40 enhancer and early promoter
   6609..7037    +  rep_origin     f1 ori (sequence partly withheld): f1 bacteriophage origin of replication; arrow indicates direction of (+) strand synthesis
   7051..7380    +  promoter       SV40 promoter: SV40 enhancer and early promoter
   7428..7475    +  promoter       EM7 promoter: synthetic bacterial promoter&nbsp
   7494..7868    +  CDS            BleoR: antibiotic-binding protein; Sh ble from Streptoalloteichus hindustanus; confers resistance to bleomycin, phleomycin, and Zeocin™
   7878..8003    +  CDS            ble (fragment): BLE_KLEPN - Experimental evidence at protein level: Swiss-Prot protein existence level 1. Binding protein with a strong affinity to the bleomycin family of antibiotics. Binds to CL990; an antimitotic-antibiotic compound. From Klebsiella pneumoniae.
   7998..8119    +  polyA_signal   SV40 poly(A) signal: SV40 polyadenylation signal
   8192..8208    -  protein_bind   lac operator: The lac repressor binds to the lac operator to inhibit transcription in E. coli. This inhibition can be relieved by adding lactose or isopropyl-β-D-thiogalactopyranoside (IPTG). lac repressor encoded by lacI
   8216..8246    -  promoter       lac promoter: promoter for the E. coli lac operon
   8261..8282    -  protein_bind   CAP binding site: CAP binding activates transcription in the presence of cAMP. E. coli catabolite activator protein
   8295..8387    -  CDS            lacI (fragment): lac repressor; lacI; The lac repressor binds to the lac operator to inhibit transcription in E. coli. This inhibition can be relieved by adding lactose or isopropyl-β-D-thiogalactopyranoside (IPTG).
   8570..9158    -  rep_origin     ori: high-copy-number ColE1/pMB1/pBR322/pUC origin of replication
   9329..10189   -  CDS            AmpR: β-lactamase; bla; confers resistance to ampicillin, carbenicillin, and related antibiotics
  10190..10294   -  promoter       AmpR promoter: bla
  10353..10405   -  misc_feature   bom (fragment): basis of mobility region from pBR322
>Addgene plasmid #118590 | TetO-FUW-Mecom 1 | depositor full sequence | sequence record 223927 | TetO-FUW-Mecom 1 sequence 10553 bps
CGCGTTGACATTGATTATTGACTAGTTATTAATAGTAATCAATTACGGGGTCATTAGTTCATAGCCCATA
TATGGAGTTCCGCGTTACATAACTTACGGTAAATGGCCCGCCTGGCTGACCGCCCAACGACCCCCGCCCA
TTGACGTCAATAATGACGTATGTTCCCATAGTAACGCCAATAGGGACTTTCCATTGACGTCAATGGGTGG
AGTATTTACGGTAAACTGCCCACTTGGCAGTACATCAAGTGTATCATATGCCAAGTACGCCCCCTATTGA
CGTCAATGACGGTAAATGGCCCGCCTGGCATTATGCCCAGTACATGACCTTATGGGACTTTCCTACTTGG
CAGTACATCTACGTATTAGTCATCGCTATTACCATGGTGATGCGGTTTTGGCAGTACATCAATGGGCGTG
GATAGCGGTTTGACTCACGGGGATTTCCAAGTCTCCACCCCATTGACGTCAATGGGAGTTTGTTTTGGCA
CCAAAATCAACGGGACTTTCCAAAATGTCGTAACAACTCCGCCCCATTGACGCAAATGGGCGGTAGGCGT
GTACGGTGGGAGGTCTATATAAGCAGCGCGTTTTGCCTGTACTGGGTCTCTCTGGTTAGACCAGATCTGA
GCCTGGGAGCTCTCTGGCTAACTAGGGAACCCACTGCTTAAGCCTCAATAAAGCTTGCCTTGAGTGCTTC
AAGTAGTGTGTGCCCGTCTGTTGTGTGACTCTGGTAACTAGAGATCCCTCAGACCCTTTTAGTCAGTGTG
GAAAATCTCTAGCAGTGGCGCCCGAACAGGGACTTGAAAGCGAAAGGGAAACCAGAGGAGCTCTCTCGAC
GCAGGACTCGGCTTGCTGAAGCGCGCACGGCAAGAGGCGAGGGGCGGCGACTGGTGAGTACGCCAAAAAT
TTTGACTAGCGGAGGCTAGAAGGAGAGAGATGGGTGCGAGAGCGTCAGTATTAAGCGGGGGAGAATTAGA
TCGCGATGGGAAAAAATTCGGTTAAGGCCAGGGGGAAAGAAAAAATATAAATTAAAACATATAGTATGGG
CAAGCAGGGAGCTAGAACGATTCGCAGTTAATCCTGGCCTGTTAGAAACATCAGAAGGCTGTAGACAAAT
ACTGGGACAGCTACAACCATCCCTTCAGACAGGATCAGAAGAACTTAGATCATTATATAATACAGTAGCA
ACCCTCTATTGTGTGCATCAAAGGATAGAGATAAAAGACACCAAGGAAGCTTTAGACAAGATAGAGGAAG
AGCAAAACAAAAGTAAGACCACCGCACAGCAAGCGGCCGCTGATCTTCAGACCTGGAGGAGGAGATATGA
GGGACAATTGGAGAAGTGAATTATATAAATATAAAGTAGTAAAAATTGAACCATTAGGAGTAGCACCCAC
CAAGGCAAAGAGAAGAGTGGTGCAGAGAGAAAAAAGAGCAGTGGGAATAGGAGCTTTGTTCCTTGGGTTC
TTGGGAGCAGCAGGAAGCACTATGGGCGCAGCGTCAATGACGCTGACGGTACAGGCCAGACAATTATTGT
CTGGTATAGTGCAGCAGCAGAACAATTTGCTGAGGGCTATTGAGGCGCAACAGCATCTGTTGCAACTCAC
AGTCTGGGGCATCAAGCAGCTCCAGGCAAGAATCCTGGCTGTGGAAAGATACCTAAAGGATCAACAGCTC
CTGGGGATTTGGGGTTGCTCTGGAAAACTCATTTGCACCACTGCTGTGCCTTGGAATGCTAGTTGGAGTA
ATAAATCTCTGGAACAGATTTGGAATCACACGACCTGGATGGAGTGGGACAGAGAAATTAACAATTACAC
AAGCTTAATACACTCCTTAATTGAAGAATCGCAAAACCAGCAAGAAAAGAATGAACAAGAATTATTGGAA
TTAGATAAATGGGCAAGTTTGTGGAATTGGTTTAACATAACAAATTGGCTGTGGTATATAAAATTATTCA
TAATGATAGTAGGAGGCTTGGTAGGTTTAAGAATAGTTTTTGCTGTACTTTCTATAGTGAATAGAGTTAG
GCAGGGATATTCACCATTATCGTTTCAGACCCACCTCCCAACCCCGAGGGGACCCGACAGGCCCGAAGGA
ATAGAAGAAGAAGGTGGAGAGAGAGACAGAGACAGATCCATTCGATTAGTGAACGGATCGGCACTGCGTG
CGCCAATTCTGCAGACAAATGGCAGTATTCATCCACAATTTTAAAAGAAAAGGGGGGATTGGGGGGTACA
GTGCAGGGGAAAGAATAGTAGACATAATAGCAACAGACATACAAACTAAAGAATTACAAAAACAAATTAC
AAAAATTCAAAATTTTCGGGTTTATTACAGGGACAGCAGAGATCCAGTTTGGTTAGATCTCGAGTTTACC
ACTCCCTATCAGTGATAGAGAAAAGTGAAAGTCGAGTTTACCACTCCCTATCAGTGATAGAGAAAAGTGA
AAGTCGAGTTTACCACTCCCTATCAGTGATAGAGAAAAGTGAAAGTCGAGTTTACCACTCCCTATCAGTG
ATAGAGAAAAGTGAAAGTCGAGTTTACCACTCCCTATCAGTGATAGAGAAAAGTGAAAGTCGAGTTTACC
ACTCCCTATCAGTGATAGAGAAAAGTGAAAGTCGAGTTTACCACTCCCTATCAGTGATAGAGAAAAGTGA
AAGTCGAGCTCGGTACCCGGGTCGAGTAGGCGTGTACGGTGGGAGGCCTATATAAGCAGAGCTCGTTTAG
TGAACCGTCAGATCGCCTGGAGACGCCATCCACGCTGTTTTGACCTCCATAGAAGACACCGGGACCGATC
CAGCCTCCGCGGCCCCGAATTCGCTAGCCACCATGAAGAGTGAAGAGGACCCGCACGAACCCATGGCGCC
TGACATCCACGAAGAACGGCAGCACCGCTGTGAGGACTGTGACCAGCTCTTTGAATCCAAGGCAGAGCTA
GCCGATCACCAGAAGTTCCCATGCAGCACACCTCACTCGGCCTTCTCCATGGTGGAGGAGGACTTGCAAC
AAAACCTGGAGAGTGAGAGCGATCTCCGAGAGATCCATGGCAACCAGGACTGTAAGGAATGTGACCGAGT
TTTCCCCGATCTGCAAAGCTTGGAGAAGCACATGCTGTCACATACTGAGGAGAGGGAATACAAGTGTGAT
CAGTGTCCCAAGGCATTTAACTGGAAGTCCAATTTAATTCGCCACCAGATGTCACATGACAGTGGAAAGC
ACTATGAGTGTGAAAACTGTGCCAAGGTTTTCACGGACCCTAGCAACCTTCAGCGACACATTCGATCTCA
GCATGTTGGTGCCCGGGCTCATGCTTGCCCCGAGTGTGGTAAAACATTTGCCACTTCGTCAGGCCTCAAA
CAGCACAAGCACATCCACAGCAGTGTGAAGCCCTTTATCTCATTCTCTCAATCAATGTACCCATTTCCTG
ATAGAGACTTGAGGTCGTTACCTTTGAAAATGGAGCCCCAATCACCAAGTGAAGTTAAGAAACTGCAGAA
GGGAAGCTCTGAGTCCCCTTTTGACCTCACCACTAAGAGAAAGGATGAGAAGCCCTTGACTTCAGGCCCC
TCGAAGCCTTCAGGAACACCAGCCACAAGCCAAGACCAGCCCCTGGATCTAAGTATGGGCAGTAGGGGTA
GAGCCAGTGGGACAAAGTTGACTGAGCCTCGAAAAAACCATGTGTTTGGGGAAAAGAAAGGAAGCAACAT
GGATACTAGGCCATCTTCAGATGGCTCCTTGCAGCATGCCAGACCCACTCCCTTCTTCATGGACCCCATT
TATAGAGTAGAGAAAAGAAAGTTAACTGACCCGCTTGAAGCTTTGAAAGAAAAATACTTGAGACCTTCTC
CAGGATTCTTGTTTCACCCGCAAATGTCAGCAATTGAGAACATGGCAGAAAAGCTGGAAAGCTTCAGCGC
CCTCAAACCTGAGGCCAGCGAGCTCCTGCAGTCCGTGCCCTCCATGTTCAGCTTCCGAGCTCCTCCCAAC
ACCCTGCCAGAGAACCTGCTGCGGAAGGGGAAAGAGCGCTACACCTGCAGGTACTGTGGCAAGATATTTC
CAAGGTCTGCGAACCTAACACGGCACTTGAGAACCCACACAGGAGAGCAACCTTACAGATGCAAATACTG
TGATAGATCATTCAGCATTTCTTCCAACCTGCAGCGACATGTGCGCAACATCCACAACAAGGAGAAGCCA
TTTAAGTGTCATTTATGTGACAGATGTTTTGGTCAACAAACCAATCTTGACAGACACCTGAAGAAACATG
AGAACGGCAACATGTCTGGGACGGCAACGTCCTCGCCTCACTCAGAGCTAGAAAGCGCAGGCGCAATCCT
GGATGACAAAGAAGATGCGTACTTTACAGAGATCCGCAATTTCATCGGGAACAGCAACCATGGTAGCCAG
TCTCCTCGGAACATGGAAGAGAGGATGAATGGCAGTCACTTCAAGGATAAAAAGGCTTTGGCAACCAGCC
AAAATTCAGATTTATTGGATGATGAAGAAGTAGAAGATGAGGTGTTGTTGGATGAGGAGGATGAAGACAA
TGATATTCCTGGAAAGCCCAGAAAGGAGCTAGGGGTGACTCGTTTAGACGAGGAGATCCCGGAGGATGAC
TACGAAGAAGCTGGTGCCCTGGAGATGAGCTGTAAGGCGTCCCCGGTGAGGTATAAAGAGGAAGACTATA
AATCTGGCCTTTCTGCTCTAGATCACATAAGGCACTTCACAGATAGCCTCAAAATGAGGGAAATGGAAGA
GAATCAATACACTGACGCTGAGCTGTCCTCCATTAGTTCTTCTCATGTGCCAGAGGAGCTTAAACAGACG
TTACACAGAAAGTCCAAATCACAGGCATATGCTATGATGTTGTCACTGTCTGACAAGGATTCCCTCCATC
CCACCTCCCACAGTTCCTCCAACGTGTGGCACAGCATGGCAAGGGCTGCAGCAGAATCCAGTGCCATCCA
GTCCATAAGCCATGTATAGGAATTCGATATCAAGCTTATCGATAATCAACCTCTGGATTACAAAATTTGT
GAAAGATTGACTGGTATTCTTAACTATGTTGCTCCTTTTACGCTATGTGGATACGCTGCTTTAATGCCTT
TGTATCATGCTATTGCTTCCCGTATGGCTTTCATTTTCTCCTCCTTGTATAAATCCTGGTTGCTGTCTCT
TTATGAGGAGTTGTGGCCCGTTGTCAGGCAACGTGGCGTGGTGTGCACTGTGTTTGCTGACGCAACCCCC
ACTGGTTGGGGCATTGCCACCACCTGTCAGCTCCTTTCCGGGACTTTCGCTTTCCCCCTCCCTATTGCCA
CGGCGGAACTCATCGCCGCCTGCCTTGCCCGCTGCTGGACAGGGGCTCGGCTGTTGGGCACTGACAATTC
CGTGGTGTTGTCGGGGAAATCATCGTCCTTTCCTTGGCTGCTCGCCTGTGTTGCCACCTGGATTCTGCGC
GGGACGTCCTTCTGCTACGTCCCTTCGGCCCTCAATCCAGCGGACCTTCCTTCCCGCGGCCTGCTGCCGG
CTCTGCGGCCTCTTCCGCGTCTTCGCCTTCGCCCTCAGACGAGTCGGATCTCCCTTTGGGCCGCCTCCCC
GCATCGATACCGTCGACCTCGAGACCTAGAAAAACATGGAGCAATCACAAGTAGCAATACAGCAGCTACC
AATGCTGATTGTGCCTGGCTAGAAGCACAAGAGGAGGAGGAGGTGGGTTTTCCAGTCACACCTCAGGTAC
CTTTAAGACCAATGACTTACAAGGCAGCTGTAGATCTTAGCCACTTTTTAAAAGAAAAGGGGGGACTGGA
AGGGCTAATTCACTCCCAACGAAGACAAGATATCCTTGATCTGTGGATCTACCACACACAAGGCTACTTC
CCTGATTGGCAGAACTACACACCAGGGCCAGGGATCAGATATCCACTGACCTTTGGATGGTGCTACAAGC
TAGTACCAGTTGAGCAAGAGAAGGTAGAAGAAGCCAATGAAGGAGAGAACACCCGCTTGTTACACCCTGT
GAGCCTGCATGGGATGGATGACCCGGAGAGAGAAGTATTAGAGTGGAGGTTTGACAGCCGCCTAGCATTT
CATCACATGGCCCGAGAGCTGCATCCGGACTGTACTGGGTCTCTCTGGTTAGACCAGATCTGAGCCTGGG
AGCTCTCTGGCTAACTAGGGAACCCACTGCTTAAGCCTCAATAAAGCTTGCCTTGAGTGCTTCAAGTAGT
GTGTGCCCGTCTGTTGTGTGACTCTGGTAACTAGAGATCCCTCAGACCCTTTTAGTCAGTGTGGAAAATC
TCTAGCAGGGCCCGTTTAAACCCGCTGATCAGCCTCGACTGTGCCTTCTAGTTGCCAGCCATCTGTTGTT
TGCCCCTCCCCCGTGCCTTCCTTGACCCTGGAAGGTGCCACTCCCACTGTCCTTTCCTAATAAAATGAGG
AAATTGCATCGCATTGTCTGAGTAGGTGTCATTCTATTCTGGGGGGTGGGGTGGGGCAGGACAGCAAGGG
GGAGGATTGGGAAGACAATAGCAGGCATGCTGGGGATGCGGTGGGCTCTATGGCTTCTGAGGCGGAAAGA
ACCAGCTGGGGCTCTAGGGGGTATCCCC
[124 nt withheld, positions 6609-6732]
C
[91 nt withheld, positions 6734-6824]
A
[49 nt withheld, positions 6826-6874]
CCTTTGACGTTGGAGTCCACGTTCTTT
[37 nt withheld, positions 6902-6938]
ACCCTATCTCGGTCTATTCTTTTGATTTATAAGGGATTTTGCCGATTTCGGCCTATTGGTTAAAAAATGA
GCTGATTTAACAAAAATTTAACGCGAATTAATTCTGTGGAATGTGTGTCAGTTAGGGTGTGGAAAGTCCC
CAGGCTCCCCAGCAGGCAGAAGTATGCAAAGCATGCATCTCAATTAGTCAGCAACCAGGTGTGGAAAGTC
CCCAGGCTCCCCAGCAGGCAGAAGTATGCAAAGCATGCATCTCAATTAGTCAGCAACCATAGTCCCGCCC
CTAACTCCGCCCATCCCGCCCCTAACTCCGCCCAGTTCCGCCCATTCTCCGCCCCATGGCTGACTAATTT
TTTTTATTTATGCAGAGGCCGAGGCCGCCTCTGCCTCTGAGCTATTCCAGAAGTAGTGAGGAGGCTTTTT
TGGAGGCCTAGGCTTTTGCAAAAAGCTCCCGGGAGCTTGTATATCCATTTTCGGATCTGATCAGCACGTG
TTGACAATTAATCATCGGCATAGTATATCGGCATAGTATAATACGACAAGGTGAGGAACTAAACCATGGC
CAAGTTGACCAGTGCCGTTCCGGTGCTCACCGCGCGCGACGTCGCCGGAGCGGTCGAGTTCTGGACCGAC
CGGCTCGGGTTCTCCCGGGACTTCGTGGAGGACGACTTCGCCGGTGTGGTCCGGGACGACGTGACCCTGT
TCATCAGCGCGGTCCAGGACCAGGTGGTGCCGGACAACACCCTGGCCTGGGTGTGGGTGCGCGGCCTGGA
CGAGCTGTACGCCGAGTGGTCGGAGGTCGTGTCCACGAACTTCCGGGACGCCTCCGGGCCGGCCATGACC
GAGATCGGCGAGCAGCCGTGGGGGCGGGAGTTCGCCCTGCGCGACCCGGCCGGCAACTGCGTGCACTTCG
TGGCCGAGGAGCAGGACTGACACGTGCTACGAGATTTCGATTCCACCGCCGCCTTCTATGAAAGGTTGGG
CTTCGGAATCGTTTTCCGGGACGCCGGCTGGATGATCCTCCAGCGCGGGGATCTCATGCTGGAGTTCTTC
GCCCACCCCAACTTGTTTATTGCAGCTTATAATGGTTACAAATAAAGCAATAGCATCACAAATTTCACAA
ATAAAGCATTTTTTTCACTGCATTCTAGTTGTGGTTTGTCCAAACTCATCAATGTATCTTATCATGTCTG
TATACCGTCGACCTCTAGCTAGAGCTTGGCGTAATCATGGTCATAGCTGTTTCCTGTGTGAAATTGTTAT
CCGCTCACAATTCCACACAACATACGAGCCGGAAGCATAAAGTGTAAAGCCTGGGGTGCCTAATGAGTGA
GCTAACTCACATTAATTGCGTTGCGCTCACTGCCCGCTTTCCAGTCGGGAAACCTGTCGTGCCAGCTGCA
TTAATGAATCGGCCAACGCGCGGGGAGAGGCGGTTTGCGTATTGGGCGCTCTTCCGCTTCCTCGCTCACT
GACTCGCTGCGCTCGGTCGTTCGGCTGCGGCGAGCGGTATCAGCTCACTCAAAGGCGGTAATACGGTTAT
CCACAGAATCAGGGGATAACGCAGGAAAGAACATGTGAGCAAAAGGCCAGCAAAAGGCCAGGAACCGTAA
AAAGGCCGCGTTGCTGGCGTTTTTCCATAGGCTCCGCCCCCCTGACGAGCATCACAAAAATCGACGCTCA
AGTCAGAGGTGGCGAAACCCGACAGGACTATAAAGATACCAGGCGTTTCCCCCTGGAAGCTCCCTCGTGC
GCTCTCCTGTTCCGACCCTGCCGCTTACCGGATACCTGTCCGCCTTTCTCCCTTCGGGAAGCGTGGCGCT
TTCTCATAGCTCACGCTGTAGGTATCTCAGTTCGGTGTAGGTCGTTCGCTCCAAGCTGGGCTGTGTGCAC
GAACCCCCCGTTCAGCCCGACCGCTGCGCCTTATCCGGTAACTATCGTCTTGAGTCCAACCCGGTAAGAC
ACGACTTATCGCCACTGGCAGCAGCCACTGGTAACAGGATTAGCAGAGCGAGGTATGTAGGCGGTGCTAC
AGAGTTCTTGAAGTGGTGGCCTAACTACGGCTACACTAGAAGAACAGTATTTGGTATCTGCGCTCTGCTG
AAGCCAGTTACCTTCGGAAAAAGAGTTGGTAGCTCTTGATCCGGCAAACAAACCACCGCTGGTAGCGGTG
GTTTTTTTGTTTGCAAGCAGCAGATTACGCGCAGAAAAAAAGGATCTCAAGAAGATCCTTTGATCTTTTC
TACGGGGTCTGACGCTCAGTGGAACGAAAACTCACGTTAAGGGATTTTGGTCATGAGATTATCAAAAAGG
ATCTTCACCTAGATCCTTTTAAATTAAAAATGAAGTTTTAAATCAATCTAAAGTATATATGAGTAAACTT
GGTCTGACAGTTACCAATGCTTAATCAGTGAGGCACCTATCTCAGCGATCTGTCTATTTCGTTCATCCAT
AGTTGCCTGACTCCCCGTCGTGTAGATAACTACGATACGGGAGGGCTTACCATCTGGCCCCAGTGCTGCA
ATGATACCGCGAGACCCACGCTCACCGGCTCCAGATTTATCAGCAATAAACCAGCCAGCCGGAAGGGCCG
AGCGCAGAAGTGGTCCTGCAACTTTATCCGCCTCCATCCAGTCTATTAATTGTTGCCGGGAAGCTAGAGT
AAGTAGTTCGCCAGTTAATAGTTTGCGCAACGTTGTTGCCATTGCTACAGGCATCGTGGTGTCACGCTCG
TCGTTTGGTATGGCTTCATTCAGCTCCGGTTCCCAACGATCAAGGCGAGTTACATGATCCCCCATGTTGT
GCAAAAAAGCGGTTAGCTCCTTCGGTCCTCCGATCGTTGTCAGAAGTAAGTTGGCCGCAGTGTTATCACT
CATGGTTATGGCAGCACTGCATAATTCTCTTACTGTCATGCCATCCGTAAGATGCTTTTCTGTGACTGGT
GAGTACTCAACCAAGTCATTCTGAGAATAGTGTATGCGGCGACCGAGTTGCTCTTGCCCGGCGTCAATAC
GGGATAATACCGCGCCACATAGCAGAACTTTAAAAGTGCTCATCATTGGAAAACGTTCTTCGGGGCGAAA
ACTCTCAAGGATCTTACCGCTGTTGAGATCCAGTTCGATGTAACCCACTCGTGCACCCAACTGATCTTCA
GCATCTTTTACTTTCACCAGCGTTTCTGGGTGAGCAAAAACAGGAAGGCAAAATGCCGCAAAAAAGGGAA
TAAGGGCGACACGGAAATGTTGAATACTCATACTCTTCCTTTTTCAATATTATTGAAGCATTTATCAGGG
TTATTGTCTCATGAGCGGATACATATTTGAATGTATTTAGAAAAATAAACAAATAGGGGTTCCGCGCACA
TTTCCCCGAAAAGTGCCACCTGACGTCGACGGATCGGGAGATCTCCCGATCCCCTATGGTGCACTCTCAG
TACAATCTGCTCTGATGCCGCATAGTTAAGCCAGTATCTGCTCCCTGCTTGTGTGTTGGAGGTCGCTGAG
TAGTGCGCGAGCAAAATTTAAGCTACAACAAGGCAAGGCTTGACCGACAATTGCATGAAGAATCTGCTTA
GGGTTAGGCGTTTTGCGCTGCTTCGCGATGTACGGGCCAGATATA
