Features (pLannotate 1.2.2; 32 found; start..end, strand, type, name):
    146..525     +  enhancer       CMV enhancer: human cytomegalovirus immediate early enhancer
    526..725     +  promoter       CMV promoter: human cytomegalovirus (CMV) immediate early promoter
    743..923     +  LTR            5' LTR (truncated): truncated 5' long terminal repeat (LTR) from HIV-1
    970..1095    +  misc_feature   HIV-1 Ψ: packaging signal of human immunodeficiency virus type 1
   1079..1442    +  CDS            HIV-1 gag (fragment): gag protein from human immunodeficiency virus 1; gag
   1588..1821    +  misc_feature   RRE: The Rev response element (RRE) of HIV-1 allows for Rev-dependent mRNA export from the nucleus to the cytoplasm.
   2198..2298    +  CDS            Rev (fragment): human immunodeficiency virus 1 (HIV-1) Rev protein; rev; enhances nuclear export of unspliced and incompletely spliced viral mRNAs
   2348..2465    +  misc_feature   cPPT/CTS: central polypurine tract and central termination sequence of HIV-1
   2522..2792    +  protein_bind   tetracycline response element: contains seven copies of the tetracycline operator tetO tetracycline repressor TetR
   2803..2820    +  misc_feature   MCS (fragment): pUC18/19 multiple cloning site
   2825..2863    +  promoter       minimal CMV promoter: human cytomegalovirus (CMV) immediate early promoter
   2943..5126    +  CDS            Mecom (fragment): MECOM_MOUSE - Also known as Evi1, Mds1, Prdm3 From Mus musculus (Mouse).
   5128..5154    +  misc_feature   MCS (fragment): pBluescript multiple cloning site
   5154..5742    +  misc_feature   WPRE: woodchuck hepatitis virus posttranscriptional regulatory element
   5679..6260    +  CDS            nef (fragment): NEF_HV1H2 - Experimental evidence at protein level: Swiss-Prot protein existence level 1. Extracellular Nef protein targets CD4(+) T-lymphocytes for apoptosis by interacting with CXCR4 surface receptors. From Human immunodeficiency virus type 1 group M subtype B (isolate HXB2) (HIV-1).
   6267..6447    +  LTR            5' LTR (truncated): truncated 5' long terminal repeat (LTR) from HIV-1
   6479..6703    +  polyA_signal   bGH poly(A) signal: bovine growth hormone polyadenylation signal
   6707..6728    +  promoter       SV40 promoter (fragment): SV40 enhancer and early promoter
   6749..7177    +  rep_origin     f1 ori (sequence partly withheld): f1 bacteriophage origin of replication; arrow indicates direction of (+) strand synthesis
   7191..7520    +  promoter       SV40 promoter: SV40 enhancer and early promoter
   7568..7615    +  promoter       EM7 promoter: synthetic bacterial promoter&nbsp
   7634..8008    +  CDS            BleoR: antibiotic-binding protein; Sh ble from Streptoalloteichus hindustanus; confers resistance to bleomycin, phleomycin, and Zeocin™
   8018..8143    +  CDS            ble (fragment): BLE_KLEPN - Experimental evidence at protein level: Swiss-Prot protein existence level 1. Binding protein with a strong affinity to the bleomycin family of antibiotics. Binds to CL990; an antimitotic-antibiotic compound. From Klebsiella pneumoniae.
   8138..8259    +  polyA_signal   SV40 poly(A) signal: SV40 polyadenylation signal
   8332..8348    -  protein_bind   lac operator: The lac repressor binds to the lac operator to inhibit transcription in E. coli. This inhibition can be relieved by adding lactose or isopropyl-β-D-thiogalactopyranoside (IPTG). lac repressor encoded by lacI
   8356..8386    -  promoter       lac promoter: promoter for the E. coli lac operon
   8401..8422    -  protein_bind   CAP binding site: CAP binding activates transcription in the presence of cAMP. E. coli catabolite activator protein
   8435..8527    -  CDS            lacI (fragment): lac repressor; lacI; The lac repressor binds to the lac operator to inhibit transcription in E. coli. This inhibition can be relieved by adding lactose or isopropyl-β-D-thiogalactopyranoside (IPTG).
   8710..9298    -  rep_origin     ori: high-copy-number ColE1/pMB1/pBR322/pUC origin of replication
   9469..10329   -  CDS            AmpR: β-lactamase; bla; confers resistance to ampicillin, carbenicillin, and related antibiotics
  10330..10434   -  promoter       AmpR promoter: bla
  10493..10545   -  misc_feature   bom (fragment): basis of mobility region from pBR322
>Addgene plasmid #118590 | TetO-FUW-Mecom 1 | addgene full sequence | sequence record 229490 | Addgene NGS Result
GCTTGTGTGTTGGAGGTCGCTGAGTAGTGCGCGAGCAAAATTTAAGCTACAACAAGGCAAGGCTTGACCG
ACAATTGCATGAAGAATCTGCTTAGGGTTAGGCGTTTTGCGCTGCTTCGCGATGTACGGGCCAGATATAC
GCGTTGACATTGATTATTGACTAGTTATTAATAGTAATCAATTACGGGGTCATTAGTTCATAGCCCATAT
ATGGAGTTCCGCGTTACATAACTTACGGTAAATGGCCCGCCTGGCTGACCGCCCAACGACCCCCGCCCAT
TGACGTCAATAATGACGTATGTTCCCATAGTAACGCCAATAGGGACTTTCCATTGACGTCAATGGGTGGA
GTATTTACGGTAAACTGCCCACTTGGCAGTACATCAAGTGTATCATATGCCAAGTACGCCCCCTATTGAC
GTCAATGACGGTAAATGGCCCGCCTGGCATTATGCCCAGTACATGACCTTATGGGACTTTCCTACTTGGC
AGTACATCTACGTATTAGTCATCGCTATTACCATGGTGATGCGGTTTTGGCAGTACATCAATGGGCGTGG
ATAGCGGTTTGACTCACGGGGATTTCCAAGTCTCCACCCCATTGACGTCAATGGGAGTTTGTTTTGGCAC
CAAAATCAACGGGACTTTCCAAAATGTCGTAACAACTCCGCCCCATTGACGCAAATGGGCGGTAGGCGTG
TACGGTGGGAGGTCTATATAAGCAGCGCGTTTTGCCTGTACTGGGTCTCTCTGGTTAGACCAGATCTGAG
CCTGGGAGCTCTCTGGCTAACTAGGGAACCCACTGCTTAAGCCTCAATAAAGCTTGCCTTGAGTGCTTCA
AGTAGTGTGTGCCCGTCTGTTGTGTGACTCTGGTAACTAGAGATCCCTCAGACCCTTTTAGTCAGTGTGG
AAAATCTCTAGCAGTGGCGCCCGAACAGGGACTTGAAAGCGAAAGGGAAACCAGAGGAGCTCTCTCGACG
CAGGACTCGGCTTGCTGAAGCGCGCACGGCAAGAGGCGAGGGGCGGCGACTGGTGAGTACGCCAAAAATT
TTGACTAGCGGAGGCTAGAAGGAGAGAGATGGGTGCGAGAGCGTCAGTATTAAGCGGGGGAGAATTAGAT
CGCGATGGGAAAAAATTCGGTTAAGGCCAGGGGGAAAGAAAAAATATAAATTAAAACATATAGTATGGGC
AAGCAGGGAGCTAGAACGATTCGCAGTTAATCCTGGCCTGTTAGAAACATCAGAAGGCTGTAGACAAATA
CTGGGACAGCTACAACCATCCCTTCAGACAGGATCAGAAGAACTTAGATCATTATATAATACAGTAGCAA
CCCTCTATTGTGTGCATCAAAGGATAGAGATAAAAGACACCAAGGAAGCTTTAGACAAGATAGAGGAAGA
GCAAAACAAAAGTAAGACCACCGCACAGCAAGCGGCCGCTGATCTTCAGACCTGGAGGAGGAGATATGAG
GGACAATTGGAGAAGTGAATTATATAAATATAAAGTAGTAAAAATTGAACCATTAGGAGTAGCACCCACC
AAGGCAAAGAGAAGAGTGGTGCAGAGAGAAAAAAGAGCAGTGGGAATAGGAGCTTTGTTCCTTGGGTTCT
TGGGAGCAGCAGGAAGCACTATGGGCGCAGCGTCAATGACGCTGACGGTACAGGCCAGACAATTATTGTC
TGGTATAGTGCAGCAGCAGAACAATTTGCTGAGGGCTATTGAGGCGCAACAGCATCTGTTGCAACTCACA
GTCTGGGGCATCAAGCAGCTCCAGGCAAGAATCCTGGCTGTGGAAAGATACCTAAAGGATCAACAGCTCC
TGGGGATTTGGGGTTGCTCTGGAAAACTCATTTGCACCACTGCTGTGCCTTGGAATGCTAGTTGGAGTAA
TAAATCTCTGGAACAGATTTGGAATCACACGACCTGGATGGAGTGGGACAGAGAAATTAACAATTACACA
AGCTTAATACACTCCTTAATTGAAGAATCGCAAAACCAGCAAGAAAAGAATGAACAAGAATTATTGGAAT
TAGATAAATGGGCAAGTTTGTGGAATTGGTTTAACATAACAAATTGGCTGTGGTATATAAAATTATTCAT
AATGATAGTAGGAGGCTTGGTAGGTTTAAGAATAGTTTTTGCTGTACTTTCTATAGTGAATAGAGTTAGG
CAGGGATATTCACCATTATCGTTTCAGACCCACCTCCCAACCCCGAGGGGACCCGACAGGCCCGAAGGAA
TAGAAGAAGAAGGTGGAGAGAGAGACAGAGACAGATCCATTCGATTAGTGAACGGATCGGCACTGCGTGC
GCCAATTCTGCAGACAAATGGCAGTATTCATCCACAATTTTAAAAGAAAAGGGGGGATTGGGGGGTACAG
TGCAGGGGAAAGAATAGTAGACATAATAGCAACAGACATACAAACTAAAGAATTACAAAAACAAATTACA
AAAATTCAAAATTTTCGGGTTTATTACAGGGACAGCAGAGATCCAGTTTGGTTAGATCTCGAGTTTACCA
CTCCCTATCAGTGATAGAGAAAAGTGAAAGTCGAGTTTACCACTCCCTATCAGTGATAGAGAAAAGTGAA
AGTCGAGTTTACCACTCCCTATCAGTGATAGAGAAAAGTGAAAGTCGAGTTTACCACTCCCTATCAGTGA
TAGAGAAAAGTGAAAGTCGAGTTTACCACTCCCTATCAGTGATAGAGAAAAGTGAAAGTCGAGTTTACCA
CTCCCTATCAGTGATAGAGAAAAGTGAAAGTCGAGTTTACCACTCCCTATCAGTGATAGAGAAAAGTGAA
AGTCGAGCTCGGTACCCGGGTCGAGGTAGGCGTGTACGGTGGGAGGCCTATATAAGCAGAGCTCGTTTAG
TGAACCGTCAGATCGCCTGGAGACGCCATCCACGCTGTTTTGACCTCCATAGAAGACACCGGGACCGATC
CAGCCTCCGCGGCCCCGAATTCGCTAGCCACCATGAAGAGTGAAGAGGACCCGCACGAACCCATGGCGCC
TGACATCCACGAAGAACGGCAGCACCGCTGTGAGGACTGTGACCAGCTCTTTGAATCCAAGGCAGAGCTA
GCCGATCACCAGAAGTTCCCATGCAGCACACCTCACTCGGCCTTCTCCATGGTGGAGGAGGACTTGCAAC
AAAACCTGGAGAGTGAGAGCGATCTCCGAGAGATCCATGGCAACCAGGACTGTAAGGAATGTGACCGAGT
TTTCCCCGATCTGCAAAGCTTGGAGAAGCACATGCTGTCACATACTGAGGAGAGGGAATACAAGTGTGAT
CAGTGTCCCAAGGCATTTAACTGGAAGTCCAATTTAATTCGCCACCAGATGTCACATGACAGTGGAAAGC
ACTATGAGTGTGAAAACTGTGCCAAGGTTTTCACGGACCCTAGCAACCTTCAGCGACACATTCGATCTCA
GCATGTTGGTGCCCGGGCTCATGCTTGCCCCGAGTGTGGTAAAACATTTGCCACTTCGTCAGGCCTCAAA
CAGCACAAGCACATCCACAGCAGTGTGAAGCCCTTTATCTCATTCTCTCAATCAATGTACCCATTTCCTG
ATAGAGACTTGAGGTCGTTACCTTTGAAAATGGAGCCCCAATCACCAAGTGAAGTTAAGAAACTGCAGAA
GGGAAGCTCTGAGTCCCCTTTTGACCTCACCACTAAGAGAAAGGATGAGAAGCCCTTGACTTCAGGCCCC
TCGAAGCCTTCAGGAACACCAGCCACAAGCCAAGACCAGCCCCTGGATCTAAGTATGGGCAGTAGGGGTA
GAGCCAGTGGGACAAAGTTGACTGAGCCTCGAAAAAACCATGTGTTTGGGGAAAAGAAAGGAAGCAACAT
GGATACTAGGCCATCTTCAGATGGCTCCTTGCAGCATGCCAGACCCACTCCCTTCTTCATGGACCCCATT
TATAGAGTAGAGAAAAGAAAGTTAACTGACCCGCTTGAAGCTTTGAAAGAAAAATACTTGAGACCTTCTC
CAGGATTCTTGTTTCACCCGCAAATGTCAGCAATTGAGAACATGGCAGAAAAGCTGGAAAGCTTCAGCGC
CCTCAAACCTGAGGCCAGCGAGCTCCTGCAGTCCGTGCCCTCCATGTTCAGCTTCCGAGCTCCTCCCAAC
ACCCTGCCAGAGAACCTGCTGCGGAAGGGGAAAGAGCGCTACACCTGCAGGTACTGTGGCAAGATATTTC
CAAGGTCTGCGAACCTAACACGGCACTTGAGAACCCACACAGGAGAGCAACCTTACAGATGCAAATACTG
TGATAGATCATTCAGCATTTCTTCCAACCTGCAGCGACATGTGCGCAACATCCACAACAAGGAGAAGCCA
TTTAAGTGTCATTTATGTGACAGATGTTTTGGTCAACAAACCAATCTTGACAGACACCTGAAGAAACATG
AGAACGGCAACATGTCTGGGACGGCAACGTCCTCGCCTCACTCAGAGCTAGAAAGCGCAGGCGCAATCCT
GGATGACAAAGAAGATGCGTACTTTACAGAGATCCGCAATTTCATCGGGAACAGCAACCATGGTAGCCAG
TCTCCTCGGAACATGGAAGAGAGGATGAATGGCAGTCACTTCAAGGATAAAAAGGCTTTGGCAACCAGCC
AAAATTCAGATTTATTGGATGATGAAGAAGTAGAAGATGAGGTGTTGTTGGATGAGGAGGATGAAGACAA
TGATATTCCTGGAAAGCCCAGAAAGGAGCTAGGGGTGACTCGTTTAGACGAGGAGATCCCGGAGGATGAC
TACGAAGAAGCTGGTGCCCTGGAGATGAGCTGTAAGGCGTCCCCGGTGAGGTATAAAGAGGAAGACTATA
AATCTGGCCTTTCTGCTCTAGATCACATAAGGCACTTCACAGATAGCCTCAAAATGAGGGAAATGGAAGA
GAATCAATACACTGACGCTGAGCTGTCCTCCATTAGTTCTTCTCATGTGCCAGAGGAGCTTAAACAGACG
TTACACAGAAAGTCCAAATCACAGGCATATGCTATGATGTTGTCACTGTCTGACAAGGATTCCCTCCATC
CCACCTCCCACAGTTCCTCCAACGTGTGGCACAGCATGGCAAGGGCTGCAGCAGAATCCAGTGCCATCCA
GTCCATAAGCCATGTATAGGAATTCGATATCAAGCTTATCGATAATCAACCTCTGGATTACAAAATTTGT
GAAAGATTGACTGGTATTCTTAACTATGTTGCTCCTTTTACGCTATGTGGATACGCTGCTTTAATGCCTT
TGTATCATGCTATTGCTTCCCGTATGGCTTTCATTTTCTCCTCCTTGTATAAATCCTGGTTGCTGTCTCT
TTATGAGGAGTTGTGGCCCGTTGTCAGGCAACGTGGCGTGGTGTGCACTGTGTTTGCTGACGCAACCCCC
ACTGGTTGGGGCATTGCCACCACCTGTCAGCTCCTTTCCGGGACTTTCGCTTTCCCCCTCCCTATTGCCA
CGGCGGAACTCATCGCCGCCTGCCTTGCCCGCTGCTGGACAGGGGCTCGGCTGTTGGGCACTGACAATTC
CGTGGTGTTGTCGGGGAAATCATCGTCCTTTCCTTGGCTGCTCGCCTGTGTTGCCACCTGGATTCTGCGC
GGGACGTCCTTCTGCTACGTCCCTTCGGCCCTCAATCCAGCGGACCTTCCTTCCCGCGGCCTGCTGCCGG
CTCTGCGGCCTCTTCCGCGTCTTCGCCTTCGCCCTCAGACGAGTCGGATCTCCCTTTGGGCCGCCTCCCC
GCATCGATACCGTCGACCTCGAGACCTAGAAAAACATGGAGCAATCACAAGTAGCAATACAGCAGCTACC
AATGCTGATTGTGCCTGGCTAGAAGCACAAGAGGAGGAGGAGGTGGGTTTTCCAGTCACACCTCAGGTAC
CTTTAAGACCAATGACTTACAAGGCAGCTGTAGATCTTAGCCACTTTTTAAAAGAAAAGGGGGGACTGGA
AGGGCTAATTCACTCCCAACGAAGACAAGATATCCTTGATCTGTGGATCTACCACACACAAGGCTACTTC
CCTGATTGGCAGAACTACACACCAGGGCCAGGGATCAGATATCCACTGACCTTTGGATGGTGCTACAAGC
TAGTACCAGTTGAGCAAGAGAAGGTAGAAGAAGCCAATGAAGGAGAGAACACCCGCTTGTTACACCCTGT
GAGCCTGCATGGGATGGATGACCCGGAGAGAGAAGTATTAGAGTGGAGGTTTGACAGCCGCCTAGCATTT
CATCACATGGCCCGAGAGCTGCATCCGGACTGTACTGGGTCTCTCTGGTTAGACCAGATCTGAGCCTGGG
AGCTCTCTGGCTAACTAGGGAACCCACTGCTTAAGCCTCAATAAAGCTTGCCTTGAGTGCTTCAAGTAGT
GTGTGCCCGTCTGTTGTGTGACTCTGGTAACTAGAGATCCCTCAGACCCTTTTAGTCAGTGTGGAAAATC
TCTAGCAGGGCCCGTTTAAACCCGCTGATCAGCCTCGACTGTGCCTTCTAGTTGCCAGCCATCTGTTGTT
TGCCCCTCCCCCGTGCCTTCCTTGACCCTGGAAGGTGCCACTCCCACTGTCCTTTCCTAATAAAATGAGG
AAATTGCATCGCATTGTCTGAGTAGGTGTCATTCTATTCTGGGGGGTGGGGTGGGGCAGGACAGCAAGGG
GGAGGATTGGGAAGACAATAGCAGGCATGCTGGGGATGCGGTGGGCTCTATGGCTTCTGAGGCGGAAAGA
ACCAGCTGGGGCTCTAGGGGGTATCCCC
[124 nt withheld, positions 6749-6872]
C
[91 nt withheld, positions 6874-6964]
A
[49 nt withheld, positions 6966-7014]
CCTTTGACGTTGGAGTCCACGTTCTTT
[37 nt withheld, positions 7042-7078]
ACCCTATCTCGGTCTATTCTTTTGATTTATAAGGGATTTTGCCGATTTCGGCCTATTGGTTAAAAAATGA
GCTGATTTAACAAAAATTTAACGCGAATTAATTCTGTGGAATGTGTGTCAGTTAGGGTGTGGAAAGTCCC
CAGGCTCCCCAGCAGGCAGAAGTATGCAAAGCATGCATCTCAATTAGTCAGCAACCAGGTGTGGAAAGTC
CCCAGGCTCCCCAGCAGGCAGAAGTATGCAAAGCATGCATCTCAATTAGTCAGCAACCATAGTCCCGCCC
CTAACTCCGCCCATCCCGCCCCTAACTCCGCCCAGTTCCGCCCATTCTCCGCCCCATGGCTGACTAATTT
TTTTTATTTATGCAGAGGCCGAGGCCGCCTCTGCCTCTGAGCTATTCCAGAAGTAGTGAGGAGGCTTTTT
TGGAGGCCTAGGCTTTTGCAAAAAGCTCCCGGGAGCTTGTATATCCATTTTCGGATCTGATCAGCACGTG
TTGACAATTAATCATCGGCATAGTATATCGGCATAGTATAATACGACAAGGTGAGGAACTAAACCATGGC
CAAGTTGACCAGTGCCGTTCCGGTGCTCACCGCGCGCGACGTCGCCGGAGCGGTCGAGTTCTGGACCGAC
CGGCTCGGGTTCTCCCGGGACTTCGTGGAGGACGACTTCGCCGGTGTGGTCCGGGACGACGTGACCCTGT
TCATCAGCGCGGTCCAGGACCAGGTGGTGCCGGACAACACCCTGGCCTGGGTGTGGGTGCGCGGCCTGGA
CGAGCTGTACGCCGAGTGGTCGGAGGTCGTGTCCACGAACTTCCGGGACGCCTCCGGGCCGGCCATGACC
GAGATCGGCGAGCAGCCGTGGGGGCGGGAGTTCGCCCTGCGCGACCCGGCCGGCAACTGCGTGCACTTCG
TGGCCGAGGAGCAGGACTGACACGTGCTACGAGATTTCGATTCCACCGCCGCCTTCTATGAAAGGTTGGG
CTTCGGAATCGTTTTCCGGGACGCCGGCTGGATGATCCTCCAGCGCGGGGATCTCATGCTGGAGTTCTTC
GCCCACCCCAACTTGTTTATTGCAGCTTATAATGGTTACAAATAAAGCAATAGCATCACAAATTTCACAA
ATAAAGCATTTTTTTCACTGCATTCTAGTTGTGGTTTGTCCAAACTCATCAATGTATCTTATCATGTCTG
TATACCGTCGACCTCTAGCTAGAGCTTGGCGTAATCATGGTCATAGCTGTTTCCTGTGTGAAATTGTTAT
CCGCTCACAATTCCACACAACATACGAGCCGGAAGCATAAAGTGTAAAGCCTGGGGTGCCTAATGAGTGA
GCTAACTCACATTAATTGCGTTGCGCTCACTGCCCGCTTTCCAGTCGGGAAACCTGTCGTGCCAGCTGCA
TTAATGAATCGGCCAACGCGCGGGGAGAGGCGGTTTGCGTATTGGGCGCTCTTCCGCTTCCTCGCTCACT
GACTCGCTGCGCTCGGTCGTTCGGCTGCGGCGAGCGGTATCAGCTCACTCAAAGGCGGTAATACGGTTAT
CCACAGAATCAGGGGATAACGCAGGAAAGAACATGTGAGCAAAAGGCCAGCAAAAGGCCAGGAACCGTAA
AAAGGCCGCGTTGCTGGCGTTTTTCCATAGGCTCCGCCCCCCTGACGAGCATCACAAAAATCGACGCTCA
AGTCAGAGGTGGCGAAACCCGACAGGACTATAAAGATACCAGGCGTTTCCCCCTGGAAGCTCCCTCGTGC
GCTCTCCTGTTCCGACCCTGCCGCTTACCGGATACCTGTCCGCCTTTCTCCCTTCGGGAAGCGTGGCGCT
TTCTCATAGCTCACGCTGTAGGTATCTCAGTTCGGTGTAGGTCGTTCGCTCCAAGCTGGGCTGTGTGCAC
GAACCCCCCGTTCAGCCCGACCGCTGCGCCTTATCCGGTAACTATCGTCTTGAGTCCAACCCGGTAAGAC
ACGACTTATCGCCACTGGCAGCAGCCACTGGTAACAGGATTAGCAGAGCGAGGTATGTAGGCGGTGCTAC
AGAGTTCTTGAAGTGGTGGCCTAACTACGGCTACACTAGAAGAACAGTATTTGGTATCTGCGCTCTGCTG
AAGCCAGTTACCTTCGGAAAAAGAGTTGGTAGCTCTTGATCCGGCAAACAAACCACCGCTGGTAGCGGTG
GTTTTTTTGTTTGCAAGCAGCAGATTACGCGCAGAAAAAAAGGATCTCAAGAAGATCCTTTGATCTTTTC
TACGGGGTCTGACGCTCAGTGGAACGAAAACTCACGTTAAGGGATTTTGGTCATGAGATTATCAAAAAGG
ATCTTCACCTAGATCCTTTTAAATTAAAAATGAAGTTTTAAATCAATCTAAAGTATATATGAGTAAACTT
GGTCTGACAGTTACCAATGCTTAATCAGTGAGGCACCTATCTCAGCGATCTGTCTATTTCGTTCATCCAT
AGTTGCCTGACTCCCCGTCGTGTAGATAACTACGATACGGGAGGGCTTACCATCTGGCCCCAGTGCTGCA
ATGATACCGCGAGACCCACGCTCACCGGCTCCAGATTTATCAGCAATAAACCAGCCAGCCGGAAGGGCCG
AGCGCAGAAGTGGTCCTGCAACTTTATCCGCCTCCATCCAGTCTATTAATTGTTGCCGGGAAGCTAGAGT
AAGTAGTTCGCCAGTTAATAGTTTGCGCAACGTTGTTGCCATTGCTACAGGCATCGTGGTGTCACGCTCG
TCGTTTGGTATGGCTTCATTCAGCTCCGGTTCCCAACGATCAAGGCGAGTTACATGATCCCCCATGTTGT
GCAAAAAAGCGGTTAGCTCCTTCGGTCCTCCGATCGTTGTCAGAAGTAAGTTGGCCGCAGTGTTATCACT
CATGGTTATGGCAGCACTGCATAATTCTCTTACTGTCATGCCATCCGTAAGATGCTTTTCTGTGACTGGT
GAGTACTCAACCAAGTCATTCTGAGAATAGTGTATGCGGCGACCGAGTTGCTCTTGCCCGGCGTCAATAC
GGGATAATACCGCGCCACATAGCAGAACTTTAAAAGTGCTCATCATTGGAAAACGTTCTTCGGGGCGAAA
ACTCTCAAGGATCTTACCGCTGTTGAGATCCAGTTCGATGTAACCCACTCGTGCACCCAACTGATCTTCA
GCATCTTTTACTTTCACCAGCGTTTCTGGGTGAGCAAAAACAGGAAGGCAAAATGCCGCAAAAAAGGGAA
TAAGGGCGACACGGAAATGTTGAATACTCATACTCTTCCTTTTTCAATATTATTGAAGCATTTATCAGGG
TTATTGTCTCATGAGCGGATACATATTTGAATGTATTTAGAAAAATAAACAAATAGGGGTTCCGCGCACA
TTTCCCCGAAAAGTGCCACCTGACGTCGACGGATCGGGAGATCTCCCGATCCCCTATGGTGCACTCTCAG
TACAATCTGCTCTGATGCCGCATAGTTAAGCCAGTATCTGCTCCCT
